Addgene plasmid #119827: eGFP-proα2(I)-G610C
Purpose: Expresses mouse Type I procollagen α2 chain (Col1a2) with Gly610Cys mutation and GFP between signal sequence and exon 6
Depositing lab: Sergey Leikin. Depositing organization: National Institute of Child Health and Human Development (NICHD). Publication: Noncanonical autophagy at ER exit sites regulates procollagen turnover. Omari S, Makareeva E, Roberts-Pilgrim A, Mirigian L, Jarnik M, Ott C, Lippincott-Schwartz J, Leikin S. Proc Natl Acad Sci U S A. 2018 Oct 23;115(43):E10099-E10108. doi: 10.1073/pnas.1814552115. Epub 2018 Oct 4. PubMed 30287488.
Backbone
  Vector backbone: pcDNA3.1
  Backbone size w/o insert (bp): 5400
  Total vector size (bp): 10153
  Vector type: Mammalian Expression
  Selectable markers: Neomycin (select with G418)
Growth in bacteria
  Bacterial resistance: Ampicillin, 100 μg/mL
  Growth temperature: 37°C
  Growth strain: DH5alpha
  Growth instructions: Originally grown in One Shot TOP10 Chemically competent E. coli
  Copy number: Unknown
Gene/Insert
  Gene/Insert name: Type I procollagen α2 chain (alt name: Col1a2)
  Species: M. musculus (mouse)
  Insert size (bp): 4737
  Mutation: Col1a2 exons 2-5 replaced by fluorescent tag, Glycine 610 mutated to Cysteine
  GenBank ID: NM_007743
  Entrez Gene: Col1a2 (a.k.a. Col1a-2, Cola-2, Cola2, oim)
  Promoter: CMV
  Tag / fusion protein: eGFP (N terminal on insert)
  Cloning method: Restriction Enzyme; 5′ cloning site HindIII, BamHI (not destroyed); 3′ cloning site NotI (not destroyed)
  Sequencing primers: 5′ CGC AAA TGG GCG GTA GGC GTG; 3′ TAG AAG GCA CAG TCG AGG
Terms and licenses: Academic/Nonprofit Terms; Industry Terms: Not Available to Industry
Depositor comments: These plasmids were constructed after the G610C mouse model of OI in which the Gly610 residue (starting from the N-terminal end of the triple helix) was substituted with Cys. These mouse type I procollagen plasmids were designed for immortalized and primary murine osteoblasts and fibroblasts. Their expression in other cells might cause significant disruption of assembly, folding and trafficking of type I procollagen, resulting in artifacts. Even in osteoblasts and fibroblasts a fraction of transfected chains, particularly proα2, might be trafficked/degraded as monomers instead of being integrated into procollagen heterotrimers. In our experience, the best evidence of normal behavior of the transfected chains is the appearance of fluorescent extracellular collagen fibers ~ 12 h after transfection. Fluorescent molecules should be incorporated into fibers even when the transfected chains contain the N-propeptide cleavage site, because the cleavage is highly conformation sensitive and always incomplete. We recommend following these guidelines when using the plasmids 1) Only mouse cells that have high expression of endogenous type I procollagen are suitable for studies of physiologically-relevant processes with these constructs. 2) At least 100 μM ascorbic acid at and after transfection is required to ensure proper procollagen folding (for some cells, preincubation with ascorbic acid before transfection might be needed). 3) Optimization of transfection efficiency is needed for all cell types. 4) Experiments beyond 24h after transfection are not recommended, to avoid excessive accumulation of aggregates and cell malfunction caused by increased procollagen synthesis. 5) Lack of extracellular fluorescent fibers 12-24 h after transfection indicates improper procollagen synthesis/trafficking or cellular malfunction. 6) Excessive expression of transfected chains might cause rapid accumulation of large procollagen aggregates in the ER, resulting in cellular malfunction and death. Contact information: Shakib Omari () Sergey Leikin ()
How to cite: eGFP-proα2(I)-G610C was a gift from Sergey Leikin (Addgene plasmid # 119827 ; http://n2t.net/addgene:119827 ; RRID:Addgene_119827)
