[The description below was written by a language model from this plasmid's Addgene catalogue record and pLannotate feature annotations shown in this document.]
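Description:
eGFP-proα2(I)-G610C is a mammalian expression plasmid of about 10.2 kb built on the pcDNA3.1 backbone. It is propagated in E. coli through a high-copy ColE1/pUC-type origin with ampicillin resistance (AmpR), and it also carries an f1 phage origin. For selection in mammalian cells, an SV40 early promoter drives a neomycin phosphotransferase gene with an SV40 polyadenylation signal, conferring G418 resistance.

The payload is a roughly 4.7 kb mouse Col1a2 cDNA encoding the proα2 chain of type I procollagen, transcribed from the CMV immediate-early enhancer/promoter and terminated by the bovine growth hormone poly(A) signal; a T7 promoter lies just upstream of the insert. Exons 2–5 of Col1a2 have been replaced by a green fluorescent protein, so the tag sits between the signal sequence and exon 6. This keeps the fusion targeted to the secretory pathway, with the fluorophore near the N-terminus of the chain. The record calls the tag eGFP, whereas automated annotation matched it to mEGFP. The annotation recognises only a C-terminal part of the collagen coding region, by homology to rabbit COL1A2, and leaves most of the insert unlabelled.

The chain also carries a glycine-to-cysteine substitution at position 610, counted from the start of the triple helix, mirroring the G610C mouse model of osteogenesis imperfecta. The construct is intended for transient transfection of mouse osteoblasts and fibroblasts with high endogenous type I procollagen expression, to image folding, trafficking and degradation of mutant procollagen. The depositors caution that other cell types or excessive expression can cause artefacts and ER aggregates. They regard the appearance of fluorescent extracellular collagen fibres as the best sign that the chains are behaving normally.
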