Features (pLannotate 1.2.2; 21 found; start..end, strand, type, name):
      1..380     +  enhancer       CMV enhancer: human cytomegalovirus immediate early enhancer
    381..584     +  promoter       CMV promoter: human cytomegalovirus (CMV) immediate early promoter
    580..613     +  LTR            5' LTR (truncated) (fragment): truncated 5' long terminal repeat (LTR) from HIV-1
    629..647     +  promoter       T7 promoter: promoter for bacteriophage T7 RNA polymerase
    802..1518    +  CDS            mEGFP: mEGFP is a basic (constitutively fluorescent) green fluorescent protein published in 2002, derived from Aequorea victoria. It has moderate acid sensitivity.
   4594..5382    +  CDS            COL1A2 (fragment): CO1A2_RABIT - Experimental evidence at transcript level: Swiss-Prot protein existence level 2. Type I collagen is a member of group I collagen (fibrillar forming collagen). From Oryctolagus cuniculus (Rabbit).
   5519..5743    +  polyA_signal   bGH poly(A) signal: bovine growth hormone polyadenylation signal
   5747..5768    +  promoter       SV40 promoter (fragment): SV40 enhancer and early promoter
   5789..6217    +  rep_origin     f1 ori (sequence partly withheld): f1 bacteriophage origin of replication; arrow indicates direction of (+) strand synthesis
   6231..6560    +  promoter       SV40 promoter: SV40 enhancer and early promoter
   6627..7418    +  CDS            neo: KKA2_KLEPN - Also known as kan, nptII. Experimental evidence at protein level: Swiss-Prot protein existence level 1. Resistance to kanamycin, neomycin, paromomycin, ribostamycin, butirosin and gentamicin B. From Klebsiella pneumoniae.
   7442..7600    +  CDS            ble (fragment): BLE_KLEPN - Experimental evidence at protein level: Swiss-Prot protein existence level 1. Binding protein with a strong affinity to the bleomycin family of antibiotics. Binds to CL990; an antimitotic-antibiotic compound. From Klebsiella pneumoniae.
   7595..7716    +  polyA_signal   SV40 poly(A) signal: SV40 polyadenylation signal
   7789..7805    -  protein_bind   lac operator: The lac repressor binds to the lac operator to inhibit transcription in E. coli. This inhibition can be relieved by adding lactose or isopropyl-β-D-thiogalactopyranoside (IPTG). lac repressor encoded by lacI
   7813..7843    -  promoter       lac promoter: promoter for the E. coli lac operon
   7858..7879    -  protein_bind   CAP binding site: CAP binding activates transcription in the presence of cAMP. E. coli catabolite activator protein
   7892..7984    -  CDS            lacI (fragment): lac repressor; lacI; The lac repressor binds to the lac operator to inhibit transcription in E. coli. This inhibition can be relieved by adding lactose or isopropyl-β-D-thiogalactopyranoside (IPTG).
   8167..8755    -  rep_origin     ori: high-copy-number ColE1/pMB1/pBR322/pUC origin of replication
   8926..9786    -  CDS            AmpR: β-lactamase; bla; confers resistance to ampicillin, carbenicillin, and related antibiotics
   9787..9891    -  promoter       AmpR promoter: bla
   9950..10002   -  misc_feature   bom (fragment): basis of mobility region from pBR322
>Addgene plasmid #119827 | eGFP-proα2(I)-G610C | addgene full sequence | sequence record 233848 | Addgene NGS Result
GACATTGATTATTGACTAGTTATTAATAGTAATCAATTACGGGGTCATTAGTTCATAGCCCATATATGGA
GTTCCGCGTTACATAACTTACGGTAAATGGCCCGCCTGGCTGACCGCCCAACGACCCCCGCCCATTGACG
TCAATAATGACGTATGTTCCCATAGTAACGCCAATAGGGACTTTCCATTGACGTCAATGGGTGGAGTATT
TACGGTAAACTGCCCACTTGGCAGTACATCAAGTGTATCATATGCCAAGTACGCCCCCTATTGACGTCAA
TGACGGTAAATGGCCCGCCTGGCATTATGCCCAGTACATGACCTTATGGGACTTTCCTACTTGGCAGTAC
ATCTACGTATTAGTCATCGCTATTACCATGGTGATGCGGTTTTGGCAGTACATCAATGGGCGTGGATAGC
GGTTTGACTCACGGGGATTTCCAAGTCTCCACCCCATTGACGTCAATGGGAGTTTGTTTTGGCACCAAAA
TCAACGGGACTTTCCAAAATGTCGTAACAACTCCGCCCCATTGACGCAAATGGGCGGTAGGCGTGTACGG
TGGGAGGTCTATATAAGCAGAGCTCTCTGGCTAACTAGAGAACCCACTGCTTACTGGCTTATCGAAATTA
ATACGACTCACTATAGGGAGACCCAAGCTGGCTAGCGTTTAAACTTAAGCTTGGTACCGAGCTCGGATCC
ACTAGTCCAGTGTGGTGGAATTCGTAGACATGCTCAGCTTTGTGGATACGCGGACTCTGTTGCTGCTTGC
AGTAACTTCGTGCCTAGCAACATGCCAAGATATCGTGAGCAAGGGCGAGGAGCTGTTCACCGGGGTGGTG
CCCATCCTGGTCGAGCTGGACGGCGACGTAAACGGCCACAAGTTCAGCGTGTCCGGCGAGGGCGAGGGCG
ATGCCACCTACGGCAAGCTGACCCTGAAGTTCATCTGCACCACCGGCAAGCTGCCCGTGCCCTGGCCCAC
CCTCGTGACCACCCTGACCTACGGCGTGCAGTGCTTCAGCCGCTACCCCGACCACATGAAGCAGCACGAC
TTCTTCAAGTCCGCCATGCCCGAAGGCTACGTCCAGGAGCGCACCATCTTCTTCAAGGACGACGGCAACT
ACAAGACCCGCGCCGAGGTGAAGTTCGAGGGCGACACCCTGGTGAACCGCATCGAGCTGAAGGGCATCGA
CTTCAAGGAGGACGGCAACATCCTGGGGCACAAGCTGGAGTACAACTACAACAGCCACAACGTCTATATC
ATGGCCGACAAGCAGAAGAACGGCATCAAGGTGAACTTCAAGATCCGCCACAACATCGAGGACGGCAGCG
TGCAGCTCGCCGACCACTACCAGCAGAACACCCCCATCGGCGACGGCCCCGTGCTGCTGCCCGACAACCA
CTACCTGAGCACCCAGTCCAAGCTGAGCAAAGACCCCAACGAGAAGCGCGATCACATGGTCCTGCTGGAG
TTCGTGACCGCCGCCGGGATCACTCTCGGCATGGACGAGCTGTACAAGGATATCTATTCTGACAAAGGAG
TTTCATCTGGCCCTGGACCAATGGGTTTAATGGGACCCAGAGGCCCTCCTGGTGCTGTTGGAGCCCCTGG
CCCTCAAGGTTTCCAAGGACCTGCTGGTGAACCTGGTGAGCCTGGTCAAACGGGTCCTGCAGGTCCCCGT
GGTCCAGCTGGCTCTCCTGGCAAGGCTGGTGAGGATGGTCACCCTGGAAAACCCGGAAGACCTGGGGAGA
GAGGAGTCGTTGGACCACAGGGTGCTCGTGGTTTCCCCGGGACTCCTGGACTTCCTGGCTTCAAAGGCGT
GAAAGGACACAGTGGTATGGATGGATTAAAGGGACAGCCTGGTGCACAGGGTGTGAAGGGTGAACCCGGT
GCCCCTGGAGAGAATGGAACTCCAGGTCAAGCAGGAGCCCGAGGGCTTCCTGGTGAGAGAGGGCGTGTCG
GAGCTCCTGGTCCAGCTGGTGCCCGAGGCAGTGATGGAAGCGTTGGCCCCGTCGGCCCTGCTGGTCCCAT
TGGGTCTGCTGGACCCCCTGGTTTCCCAGGTGCTCCTGGTCCCAAGGGTGAACTTGGGCCCGTTGGTAAC
CCTGGCCCTGCTGGTCCTGCTGGTCCCCGTGGTGAAGTGGGTCTTCCAGGTCTTTCTGGCCCTGTTGGAC
CTCCTGGCAACCCTGGAACAAATGGGCTCACTGGCGCCAAGGGTGCTACTGGACTCCCTGGTGTCGCTGG
GGCTCCCGGTCTCCCTGGCCCCCGTGGTATTCCTGGCCCCGCTGGTGCTGCTGGTGCTACAGGTGCCAGA
GGACTTGTTGGTGAGCCTGGTCCTGCTGGCTCCAAAGGAGAATCCGGTAACAAGGGTGAGCCTGGCTCTG
TTGGAGCCCAAGGTCCTCCTGGTCCCAGCGGTGAAGAAGGAAAGAGAGGGTCTCCCGGAGAAGCTGGATC
TGCTGGCCCTGCAGGGCCTCCAGGGCTTAGAGGCAGCCCTGGTTCTCGAGGTCTTCCTGGAGCTGATGGC
AGAGCTGGTGTAATGGGTCCTCCTGGCAATCGTGGTTCAACCGGCCCTGCTGGAATCCGAGGTCCTAATG
GAGATGCCGGTCGACCTGGGGAACCTGGTCTCATGGGACCCAGAGGTCTTCCTGGGTCTCCTGGAAATGT
TGGCCCATCTGGTAAAGAAGGCCCTGTGGGTCTCCCTGGCATTGATGGCAGACCTGGCCCAATCGGCCCA
GCTGGACCAAGAGGTGAAGCTGGCAACATTGGATTCCCTGGACCCAAAGGCCCCTCTGGTGATCCTGGCA
AACCTGGTGAGAGAGGACACCCCGGTCTTGCTGGTGCTCGGGGAGCTCCAGGACCCGATGGCAACAATGG
AGCTCAGGGCCCCCCTGGACCCCAGGGTGTTCAAGGTGGCAAAGGTGAACAAGGCCCTGCTGGTCCTCCT
GGCTTCCAGGGTCTCCCTGGTCCCTCAGGTACTACTGGAGAAGTTGGCAAGCCCGGAGAAAGGGGTCTTC
CTGGTGAATTCGGTCTCCCTGGTCCTGCTGGTCCAAGAGGAGAACGTGGTACCCCGGGTGAGAGTGGAGC
TGCTGGCCCTTCTGGTCCTATTGGAAGCCGAGGTCCCAGTGGAGCCCCAGGGCCTGATGGAAACAAGGGT
GAAGCTGGTGCAGTCGGTGCTCCAGGCAGTGCTGGTGCCTCTGGGCCTGGTGGGCTTCCAGGAGAGAGGG
GTGCTGCTGGCATACCTGGGGGCAAAGGAGAAAAGGGTGAAACTGGTCTCCGAGGTGACACTGGCAACAC
TGGTAGAGATGGTGCTCGTGGCATTCCTGGTGCTGTAGGTGCCCCTGGTCCTGCTGGGGCCTCAGGTGAC
CGGGGTGAAGCTGGTGCTGCCTGTCCTTCTGGCCCAGCTGGTCCTCGGGGTAGCCCTGGTGAACGTGGTG
AAGTTGGCCCTGCTGGCCCCAATGGATTTGCTGGTCCTGCTGGTGCTGCTGGCCAACCCGGTGCTAAAGG
AGAGAAGGGAACCAAAGGGCCTAAGGGTGAAAATGGCATTGTTGGTCCAACCGGGTCTGTTGGAGCTGCT
GGCCCATCTGGTCCTAATGGCCCACCTGGTCCTGTTGGAAGTCGTGGTGATGGAGGGCCCCCTGGTATGA
CTGGCTTCCCTGGTGCTGCTGGACGGACTGGTCCCCCCGGACCCAGTGGTATTGCTGGCCCCCCTGGCCC
CCCTGGTGCTGCTGGAAAGGAAGGGATTCGTGGTCCCCGTGGCGACCAAGGTCCAGTTGGCCGAACTGGA
GAAACAGGTGCATCTGGACCCCCTGGATTTGTTGGTGAAAAGGGTCCCTCTGGAGAACCTGGTACCGCAG
GAGCCCCTGGTACCGCAGGTCCTCAGGGTCTTCTTGGTGCTCCCGGTATTCTGGGTCTCCCTGGCTCTAG
AGGTGAACGTGGTCTGCCAGGTATTGCTGGTGCTCTGGGTGAACCTGGTCCTCTGGGCATCTCAGGCCCT
CCTGGTGCCCGTGGTCCCCCTGGTGCTGTGGGCAGCCCTGGAGTTAATGGTGCCCCTGGTGAAGCTGGTC
GTGATGGTAACCCTGGCAGCGATGGTCCCCCAGGTCGTGATGGTCAGCCTGGACACAAGGGAGAGCGTGG
TTACCCTGGCAGCATTGGTCCGACTGGTGCTGCAGGTGCCCCTGGTCCTCACGGTTCTGTGGGTCCTGCT
GGGAAACATGGAAACCGAGGTGAACCTGGTCCTGCCGGTTCTGTTGGTCCTGTTGGTGCTGTTGGTCCAA
GAGGTCCTAGTGGTCCTCAAGGCATCCGAGGTGACAAAGGAGAACCTGGTGATAAAGGGCACAGGGGTCT
TCCTGGCTTAAAAGGATACAGTGGATTGCAGGGTCTTCCTGGTCTTGCTGGCCTACATGGTGACCAAGGA
GCTCCTGGTCCTGTGGGTCCTGCTGGTCCCAGGGGTCCTGCTGGGCCTTCTGGACCCGTTGGCAAAGATG
GTAGATCTGGGCAACCTGGCCCAGTCGGGCCTGCTGGTGTTCGTGGTTCTCAGGGTAGCCAAGGTCCCGC
TGGTCCCCCTGGTCCCCCTGGACCTCCTGGTCCTCCTGGTGTCAGCGGAGGTGGCTATGACTTTGGTTTT
GAAGGAGACTTCTACAGGGCTGACCAGCCTCGCTCCCAGCCTTCACTCAGACCCAAGGACTATGAAGTTG
ATGCAACTCTGAAATCTCTCAATAACCAGATTGAGACCCTTCTCACTCCTGAAGGCTCTAGAAAGAACCC
TGCTCGCACGTGCCGGGACTTAAGACTCAGCCACCCAGAGTGGAACAGCGATTACTACTGGATTGACCCT
AACCAAGGATGTACTATGGATGCCATCAAAGTGTACTGTGATTTCTCTACTGGTGAAACCTGCATCCAGG
CCCAACCTGTAAACACCCCAGCGAAGAACTCATACAGCCGCGCCCAGGCCAACAAGCATGTCTGGTTAGG
AGAGACTATCAATGGTGGCAGCCAGTTTGAATACAACGTAGAAGGGGTGTCCTCCAAGGAAATGGCAACT
CAGCTCGCCTTCATGCGCCTGCTAGCCAACCGTGCTTCTCAGAACATCACCTACCACTGCAAGAACAGCA
TTGCGTACCTGGATGAGGAGACGGGCAGCTTGAACAAGGCTGTGCTTCTGCAGGGTTCCAACGATGTTGA
ACTTGTTGCTGAGGGCAACAGCAGGTTCACCTACTCTGTCCTAGTCGATGGCTGCTCCAAAAAGACAAAT
GAATGGGGCAAGACAATCATTGAATACAAAACAAATAAGCCATCTCGCCTGCCGTTCCTTGACATTGCAC
CTCTGGACATTGGTGGTGCTGACCAAGAATTCCGTGTGGAGGTTGGCCCCGTCTGTTTCAAATAAGTGAA
CTCAACATAAATTAAAAACCAAAAACCCCTGAAAAAACTTTCTCTTTGCCGTTTCCTCCTTTAAAAAAAA
AAAAAAGGGCGGCCGCTCGAGTCTAGAGGGCCCGTTTAAACCCGCTGATCAGCCTCGACTGTGCCTTCTA
GTTGCCAGCCATCTGTTGTTTGCCCCTCCCCCGTGCCTTCCTTGACCCTGGAAGGTGCCACTCCCACTGT
CCTTTCCTAATAAAATGAGGAAATTGCATCGCATTGTCTGAGTAGGTGTCATTCTATTCTGGGGGGTGGG
GTGGGGCAGGACAGCAAGGGGGAGGATTGGGAAGACAATAGCAGGCATGCTGGGGATGCGGTGGGCTCTA
TGGCTTCTGAGGCGGAAAGAACCAGCTGGGGCTCTAGGGGGTATCCCC
[124 nt withheld, positions 5789-5912]
C
[91 nt withheld, positions 5914-6004]
A
[49 nt withheld, positions 6006-6054]
CCTTTGACGTTGGAGTCCACGTTCTTT
[37 nt withheld, positions 6082-6118]
ACCCTATCTCGGTCTATTCTTTTGATTTATAAGGGATTTTGCCGATTTCGGCCTATTGGTTAAAAAATGA
GCTGATTTAACAAAAATTTAACGCGAATTAATTCTGTGGAATGTGTGTCAGTTAGGGTGTGGAAAGTCCC
CAGGCTCCCCAGCAGGCAGAAGTATGCAAAGCATGCATCTCAATTAGTCAGCAACCAGGTGTGGAAAGTC
CCCAGGCTCCCCAGCAGGCAGAAGTATGCAAAGCATGCATCTCAATTAGTCAGCAACCATAGTCCCGCCC
CTAACTCCGCCCATCCCGCCCCTAACTCCGCCCAGTTCCGCCCATTCTCCGCCCCATGGCTGACTAATTT
TTTTTATTTATGCAGAGGCCGAGGCCGCCTCTGCCTCTGAGCTATTCCAGAAGTAGTGAGGAGGCTTTTT
TGGAGGCCTAGGCTTTTGCAAAAAGCTCCCGGGAGCTTGTATATCCATTTTCGGATCTGATCAAGAGACA
GGATGAGGATCGTTTCGCATGATTGAACAAGATGGATTGCACGCAGGTTCTCCGGCCGCTTGGGTGGAGA
GGCTATTCGGCTATGACTGGGCACAACAGACAATCGGCTGCTCTGATGCCGCCGTGTTCCGGCTGTCAGC
GCAGGGGCGCCCGGTTCTTTTTGTCAAGACCGACCTGTCCGGTGCCCTGAATGAACTGCAGGACGAGGCA
GCGCGGCTATCGTGGCTGGCCACGACGGGCGTTCCTTGCGCAGCTGTGCTCGACGTTGTCACTGAAGCGG
GAAGGGACTGGCTGCTATTGGGCGAAGTGCCGGGGCAGGATCTCCTGTCATCTCACCTTGCTCCTGCCGA
GAAAGTATCCATCATGGCTGATGCAATGCGGCGGCTGCATACGCTTGATCCGGCTACCTGCCCATTCGAC
CACCAAGCGAAACATCGCATCGAGCGAGCACGTACTCGGATGGAAGCCGGTCTTGTCGATCAGGATGATC
TGGACGAAGAGCATCAGGGGCTCGCGCCAGCCGAACTGTTCGCCAGGCTCAAGGCGCGCATGCCCGACGG
CGAGGATCTCGTCGTGACCCATGGCGATGCCTGCTTGCCGAATATCATGGTGGAAAATGGCCGCTTTTCT
GGATTCATCGACTGTGGCCGGCTGGGTGTGGCGGACCGCTATCAGGACATAGCGTTGGCTACCCGTGATA
TTGCTGAAGAGCTTGGCGGCGAATGGGCTGACCGCTTCCTCGTGCTTTACGGTATCGCCGCTCCCGATTC
GCAGCGCATCGCCTTCTATCGCCTTCTTGACGAGTTCTTCTGAGCGGGACTCTGGGGTTCGAAATGACCG
ACCAAGCGACGCCCAACCTGCCATCACGAGATTTCGATTCCACCGCCGCCTTCTATGAAAGGTTGGGCTT
CGGAATCGTTTTCCGGGACGCCGGCTGGATGATCCTCCAGCGCGGGGATCTCATGCTGGAGTTCTTCGCC
CACCCCAACTTGTTTATTGCAGCTTATAATGGTTACAAATAAAGCAATAGCATCACAAATTTCACAAATA
AAGCATTTTTTTCACTGCATTCTAGTTGTGGTTTGTCCAAACTCATCAATGTATCTTATCATGTCTGTAT
ACCGTCGACCTCTAGCTAGAGCTTGGCGTAATCATGGTCATAGCTGTTTCCTGTGTGAAATTGTTATCCG
CTCACAATTCCACACAACATACGAGCCGGAAGCATAAAGTGTAAAGCCTGGGGTGCCTAATGAGTGAGCT
AACTCACATTAATTGCGTTGCGCTCACTGCCCGCTTTCCAGTCGGGAAACCTGTCGTGCCAGCTGCATTA
ATGAATCGGCCAACGCGCGGGGAGAGGCGGTTTGCGTATTGGGCGCTCTTCCGCTTCCTCGCTCACTGAC
TCGCTGCGCTCGGTCGTTCGGCTGCGGCGAGCGGTATCAGCTCACTCAAAGGCGGTAATACGGTTATCCA
CAGAATCAGGGGATAACGCAGGAAAGAACATGTGAGCAAAAGGCCAGCAAAAGGCCAGGAACCGTAAAAA
GGCCGCGTTGCTGGCGTTTTTCCATAGGCTCCGCCCCCCTGACGAGCATCACAAAAATCGACGCTCAAGT
CAGAGGTGGCGAAACCCGACAGGACTATAAAGATACCAGGCGTTTCCCCCTGGAAGCTCCCTCGTGCGCT
CTCCTGTTCCGACCCTGCCGCTTACCGGATACCTGTCCGCCTTTCTCCCTTCGGGAAGCGTGGCGCTTTC
TCATAGCTCACGCTGTAGGTATCTCAGTTCGGTGTAGGTCGTTCGCTCCAAGCTGGGCTGTGTGCACGAA
CCCCCCGTTCAGCCCGACCGCTGCGCCTTATCCGGTAACTATCGTCTTGAGTCCAACCCGGTAAGACACG
ACTTATCGCCACTGGCAGCAGCCACTGGTAACAGGATTAGCAGAGCGAGGTATGTAGGCGGTGCTACAGA
GTTCTTGAAGTGGTGGCCTAACTACGGCTACACTAGAAGAACAGTATTTGGTATCTGCGCTCTGCTGAAG
CCAGTTACCTTCGGAAAAAGAGTTGGTAGCTCTTGATCCGGCAAACAAACCACCGCTGGTAGCGGTGGTT
TTTTTGTTTGCAAGCAGCAGATTACGCGCAGAAAAAAAGGATCTCAAGAAGATCCTTTGATCTTTTCTAC
GGGGTCTGACGCTCAGTGGAACGAAAACTCACGTTAAGGGATTTTGGTCATGAGATTATCAAAAAGGATC
TTCACCTAGATCCTTTTAAATTAAAAATGAAGTTTTAAATCAATCTAAAGTATATATGAGTAAACTTGGT
CTGACAGTTACCAATGCTTAATCAGTGAGGCACCTATCTCAGCGATCTGTCTATTTCGTTCATCCATAGT
TGCCTGACTCCCCGTCGTGTAGATAACTACGATACGGGAGGGCTTACCATCTGGCCCCAGTGCTGCAATG
ATACCGCGAGACCCACGCTCACCGGCTCCAGATTTATCAGCAATAAACCAGCCAGCCGGAAGGGCCGAGC
GCAGAAGTGGTCCTGCAACTTTATCCGCCTCCATCCAGTCTATTAATTGTTGCCGGGAAGCTAGAGTAAG
TAGTTCGCCAGTTAATAGTTTGCGCAACGTTGTTGCCATTGCTACAGGCATCGTGGTGTCACGCTCGTCG
TTTGGTATGGCTTCATTCAGCTCCGGTTCCCAACGATCAAGGCGAGTTACATGATCCCCCATGTTGTGCA
AAAAAGCGGTTAGCTCCTTCGGTCCTCCGATCGTTGTCAGAAGTAAGTTGGCCGCAGTGTTATCACTCAT
GGTTATGGCAGCACTGCATAATTCTCTTACTGTCATGCCATCCGTAAGATGCTTTTCTGTGACTGGTGAG
TACTCAACCAAGTCATTCTGAGAATAGTGTATGCGGCGACCGAGTTGCTCTTGCCCGGCGTCAATACGGG
ATAATACCGCGCCACATAGCAGAACTTTAAAAGTGCTCATCATTGGAAAACGTTCTTCGGGGCGAAAACT
CTCAAGGATCTTACCGCTGTTGAGATCCAGTTCGATGTAACCCACTCGTGCACCCAACTGATCTTCAGCA
TCTTTTACTTTCACCAGCGTTTCTGGGTGAGCAAAAACAGGAAGGCAAAATGCCGCAAAAAAGGGAATAA
GGGCGACACGGAAATGTTGAATACTCATACTCTTCCTTTTTCAATATTATTGAAGCATTTATCAGGGTTA
TTGTCTCATGAGCGGATACATATTTGAATGTATTTAGAAAAATAAACAAATAGGGGTTCCGCGCACATTT
CCCCGAAAAGTGCCACCTGACGTCGACGGATCGGGAGATCTCCCGATCCCCTATGGTGCACTCTCAGTAC
AATCTGCTCTGATGCCGCATAGTTAAGCCAGTATCTGCTCCCTGCTTGTGTGTTGGAGGTCGCTGAGTAG
TGCGCGAGCAAAATTTAAGCTACAACAAGGCAAGGCTTGACCGACAATTGCATGAAGAATCTGCTTAGGG
TTAGGCGTTTTGCGCTGCTTCGCGATGTACGGGCCAGATATACGCGTT
