>Addgene plasmid #119827 | eGFP-proα2(I)-G610C | depositor partial sequence | sequence record 227728 | eGFP-proα2(I)-G610C sequence 10152 bps
GACGGATCGGGAGATCTCCCGATCCCCTATGGTGCACTCTCAGTACAATCTGCTCTGATGCCGCATAGTT
AAGCCAGTATCTGCTCCCTGCTTGTGTGTTGGAGGTCGCTGAGTAGTGCGCGAGCAAAATTTAAGCTACA
ACAAGGCAAGGCTTGACCGACAATTGCATGAAGAATCTGCTTAGGGTTAGGCGTTTTGCGCTGCTTCGCG
ATGTACGGGCCAGATATACGCGTTGACATTGATTATTGACTAGTTATTAATAGTAATCAATTACGGGGTC
ATTAGTTCATAGCCCATATATGGAGTTCCGCGTTACATAACTTACGGTAAATGGCCCGCCTGGCTGACCG
CCCAACGACCCCCGCCCATTGACGTCAATAATGACGTATGTTCCCATAGTAACGCCAATAGGGACTTTCC
ATTGACGTCAATGGGTGGAGTATTTACGGTAAACTGCCCACTTGGCAGTACATCAAGTGTATCATATGCC
AAGTACGCCCCCTATTGACGTCAATGACGGTAAATGGCCCGCCTGGCATTATGCCCAGTACATGACCTTA
TGGGACTTTCCTACTTGGCAGTACATCTACGTATTAGTCATCGCTATTACCATGGTGATGCGGTTTTGGC
AGTACATCAATGGGCGTGGATAGCGGTTTGACTCACGGGGATTTCCAAGTCTCCACCCCATTGACGTCAA
TGGGAGTTTGTTTTGGCACCAAAATCAACGGGACTTTCCAAAATGTCGTAACAACTCCGCCCCATTGACG
CAAATGGGCGGTAGGCGTGTACGGTGGGAGGTCTATATAAGCAGAGCTCTCTGGCTAACTAGAGAACCCA
CTGCTTACTGGCTTATCGAAATTAATACGACTCACTATAGGGAGACCCAAGCTGGCTAGCGTTTAAACTT
AAGCTTGGTACCGAGCTCGGATCCACTAGTCCAGTGTGGTGGAATTCGTAGACATGCTCAGCTTTGTGGA
TACGCGGACTCTGTTGCTGCTTGCAGTAACTTCGTGCCTAGCAACATGCCAAGATATCGTGAGCAAGGGC
GAGGAGCTGTTCACCGGGGTGGTGCCCATCCTGGTCGAGCTGGACGGCGACGTAAACGGCCACAAGTTCA
GCGTGTCCGGCGAGGGCGAGGGCGATGCCACCTACGGCAAGCTGACCCTGAAGTTCATCTGCACCACCGG
CAAGCTGCCCGTGCCCTGGCCCACCCTCGTGACCACCCTGACCTACGGCGTGCAGTGCTTCAGCCGCTAC
CCCGACCACATGAAGCAGCACGACTTCTTCAAGTCCGCCATGCCCGAAGGCTACGTCCAGGAGCGCACCA
TCTTCTTCAAGGACGACGGCAACTACAAGACCCGCGCCGAGGTGAAGTTCGAGGGCGACACCCTGGTGAA
CCGCATCGAGCTGAAGGGCATCGACTTCAAGGAGGACGGCAACATCCTGGGGCACAAGCTGGAGTACAAC
TACAACAGCCACAACGTCTATATCATGGCCGACAAGCAGAAGAACGGCATCAAGGTGAACTTCAAGATCC
GCCACAACATCGAGGACGGCAGCGTGCAGCTCGCCGACCACTACCAGCAGAACACCCCCATCGGCGACGG
CCCCGTGCTGCTGCCCGACAACCACTACCTGAGCACCCAGTCCGCCCTGAGCAAAGACCCCAACGAGAAG
CGCGATCACATGGTCCTGCTGGAGTTCGTGACCGCCGCCGGGATCACTCTCGGCATGGACGAGCTGTACA
AGGATATCTATTCTGACAAAGGAGTTTCATCTGGCCCTGGACCAATGGGTTTAATGGGACCCAGAGGCCC
TCCTGGTGCTGTTGGAGCCCCTGGCCCTCAAGGTTTCCAAGGACCTGCTGGTGAACCTGGTGAGCCTGGT
CAAACGGGTCCTGCAGGTCCCCGTGGTCCAGCTGGCTCTCCTGGCAAGGCTGGTGAGGATGGTCACCCTG
GAAAACCCGGAAGACCTGGGGAGAGAGGAGTCGTTGGACCACAGGGTGCTCGTGGTTTCCCCGGGACTCC
TGGACTTCCTGGCTTCAAAGGCGTGAAAGGACACAGTGGTATGGATGGATTAAAGGGACAGCCTGGTGCA
CAGGGTGTGAAGGGTGAACCCGGTGCCCCTGGAGAGAATGGAACTCCAGGTCAAGCAGGAGCCCGAGGGC
TTCCTGGTGAGAGAGGGCGTGTCGGAGCTCCTGGTCCAGCTGGTGCCCGAGGCAGTGATGGAAGCGTTGG
CCCCGTCGGCCCTGCTGGTCCCATTGGGTCTGCTGGACCCCCTGGTTTCCCAGGTGCTCCTGGTCCCAAG
GGTGAACTTGGGCCCGTTGGTAACCCTGGCCCTGCTGGTCCTGCTGGTCCCCGTGGTGAAGTGGGTCTTC
CAGGTCTTTCTGGCCCTGTTGGACCTCCTGGCAACCCTGGAACAAATGGGCTCACTGGCGCCAAGGGTGC
TACTGGACTCCCTGGTGTCGCTGGGGCTCCCGGTCTCCCTGGCCCCCGTGGTATTCCTGGCCCCGCTGGT
GCTGCTGGTGCTACAGGTGCCAGAGGACTTGTTGGTGAGCCTGGTCCTGCTGGCTCCAAAGGAGAATCCG
GTAACAAGGGTGAGCCTGGCTCTGTTGGAGCCCAAGGTCCTCCTGGTCCCAGCGGTGAAGAAGGAAAGAG
AGGGTCTCCCGGAGAAGCTGGATCTGCTGGCCCTGCAGGGCCTCCAGGGCTTAGAGGCAGCCCTGGTTCT
CGAGGTCTTCCTGGAGCTGATGGCAGAGCTGGTGTAATGGGTCCTCCTGGCAATCGTGGTTCAACCGGCC
CTGCTGGAATCCGAGGTCCTAATGGAGATGCCGGTCGACCTGGGGAACCTGGTCTCATGGGACCCAGAGG
TCTTCCTGGGTCTCCTGGAAATGTTGGCCCATCTGGTAAAGAAGGCCCTGTGGGTCTCCCTGGCATTGAT
GGCAGACCTGGCCCAATCGGCCCAGCTGGACCAAGAGGTGAAGCTGGCAACATTGGATTCCCTGGACCCA
AAGGCCCCTCTGGTGATCCTGGCAAACCTGGTGAGAGAGGACACCCCGGTCTTGCTGGTGCTCGGGGAGC
TCCAGGACCCGATGGCAACAATGGAGCTCAGGGCCCCCCTGGACCCCAGGGTGTTCAAGGTGGCAAAGGT
GAACAAGGCCCTGCTGGTCCTCCTGGCTTCCAGGGTCTCCCTGGTCCCTCAGGTACTACTGGAGAAGTTG
GCAAGCCCGGAGAAAGGGGTCTTCCTGGTGAATTCGGTCTCCCTGGTCCTGCTGGTCCAAGAGGAGAACG
TGGTACCCCGGGTGAGAGTGGAGCTGCTGGCCCTTCTGGTCCTATTGGAAGCCGAGGTCCCAGTGGAGCC
CCAGGGCCTGATGGAAACAAGGGTGAAGCTGGTGCAGTCGGTGCTCCAGGCAGTGCTGGTGCCTCTGGGC
CTGGTGGGCTTCCAGGAGAGAGGGGTGCTGCTGGCATACCTGGGGGCAAAGGAGAAAAGGGTGAAACTGG
TCTCCGAGGTGACACTGGCAACACTGGTAGAGATGGTGCTCGTGGCATTCCTGGTGCTGTAGGTGCCCCT
GGTCCTGCTGGGGCCTCAGGTGACCGGGGTGAAGCTGGTGCTGCCTGTCCTTCTGGCCCAGCTGGTCCTC
GGGGTAGCCCTGGTGAACGTGGTGAAGTTGGCCCTGCTGGCCCCAATGGATTTGCTGGTCCTGCTGGTGC
TGCTGGCCAACCCGGTGCTAAAGGAGAGAAGGGAACCAAAGGGCCTAAGGGTGAAAATGGCATTGTTGGT
CCAACCGGGTCTGTTGGAGCTGCTGGCCCATCTGGTCCTAATGGCCCACCTGGTCCTGTTGGAAGTCGTG
GTGATGGAGGGCCCCCTGGTATGACTGGCTTCCCTGGTGCTGCTGGACGGACTGGTCCCCCCGGACCCAG
TGGTATTGCTGGCCCCCCTGGCCCCCCTGGTGCTGCTGGAAAGGAAGGGATTCGTGGTCCCCGTGGCGAC
CAAGGTCCAGTTGGCCGAACTGGAGAAACAGGTGCATCTGGACCCCCTGGATTTGTTGGTGAAAAGGGTC
CCTCTGGAGAACCTGGTACCGCAGGAGCCCCTGGTACCGCAGGTCCTCAGGGTCTTCTTGGTGCTCCCGG
TATTCTGGGTCTCCCTGGCTCTAGAGGTGAACGTGGTCTGCCAGGTATTGCTGGTGCTCTGGGTGAACCT
GGTCCTCTGGGCATCTCAGGCCCTCCTGGTGCCCGTGGTCCCCCTGGTGCTGTGGGCAGCCCTGGAGTTA
ATGGTGCCCCTGGTGAAGCTGGTCGTGATGGTAACCCTGGCAGCGATGGTCCCCCAGGTCGTGATGGTCA
GCCTGGACACAAGGGAGAGCGTGGTTACCCTGGCAGCATTGGTCCGACTGGTGCTGCAGGTGCCCCTGGT
CCTCACGGTTCTGTGGGTCCTGCTGGGAAACATGGAAACCGAGGTGAACCTGGTCCTGCCGGTTCTGTTG
GTCCTGTTGGTGCTGTTGGTCCAAGAGGTCCTAGTGGTCCTCAAGGCATCCGAGGTGACAAAGGAGAACC
TGGTGATAAAGGGCACAGGGGTCTTCCTGGCTTAAAAGGATACAGTGGATTGCAGGGTCTTCCTGGTCTT
GCTGGCCTACATGGTGACCAAGGAGCTCCTGGTCCTGTGGGTCCTGCTGGTCCCAGGGGTCCTGCTGGGC
CTTCTGGACCCGTTGGCAAAGATGGTAGATCTGGGCAACCTGGCCCAGTCGGGCCTGCTGGTGTTCGTGG
TTCTCAGGGTAGCCAAGGTCCCGCTGGTCCCCCTGGTCCCCCTGGACCTCCTGGTCCTCCTGGTGTCAGC
GGAGGTGGCTATGACTTTGGTTTTGAAGGAGACTTCTACAGGGCTGACCAGCCTCGCTCCCAGCCTTCAC
TCAGACCCAAGGACTATGAAGTTGATGCAACTCTGAAATCTCTCAATAACCAGATTGAGACCCTTCTCAC
TCCTGAAGGCTCTAGAAAGAACCCTGCTCGCACGTGCCGGGACTTAAGACTCAGCCACCCAGAGTGGAAC
AGCGATTACTACTGGATTGACCCTAACCAAGGATGTACTATGGATGCCATCAAAGTGTACTGTGATTTCT
CTACTGGTGAAACCTGCATCCAGGCCCAACCTGTAAACACCCCAGCGAAGAACTCATACAGCCGCGCCCA
GGCCAACAAGCATGTCTGGTTAGGAGAGACTATCAATGGTGGCAGCCAGTTTGAATACAACGTAGAAGGG
GTGTCCTCCAAGGAAATGGCAACTCAGCTCGCCTTCATGCGCCTGCTAGCCAACCGTGCTTCTCAGAACA
TCACCTACCACTGCAAGAACAGCATTGCGTACCTGGATGAGGAGACGGGCAGCTTGAACAAGGCTGTGCT
TCTGCAGGGTTCCAACGATGTTGAACTTGTTGCTGAGGGCAACAGCAGGTTCACCTACTCTGTCCTAGTC
GATGGCTGCTCCAAAAAGACAAATGAATGGGGCAAGACAATCATTGAATACAAAACAAATAAGCCATCTC
GCCTGCCGTTCCTTGACATTGCACCTCTGGACATTGGTGGTGCTGACCAAGAATTCCGTGTGGAGGTTGG
CCCCGTCTGTTTCAAATAAGTGAACTCAACATAAATTAAAAACCAAAAACCCCTGAAAAAACTTTCTCTT
TGCCGTTTCCTCCTTTAAAAAAAAAAAAAGGGCGGCCGCTCGAGTCTAGAGGGCCCGTTTAAACCCGCTG
ATCAGCCTCGACTGTGCCTTCTAGTTGCCAGCCATCTGTTGTTTGCCCCTCCCCCGTGCCTTCCTTGACC
CTGGAAGGTGCCACTCCCACTGTCCTTTCCTAATAAAATGAGGAAATTGCATCGCATTGTCTGAGTAGGT
GTCATTCTATTCTGGGGGGTGGGGTGGGGCAGGACAGCAAGGGGGAGGATTGGGAAGACAATAGCAGGCA
TGCTGGGGATGCGGTGGGCTCTATGGCTTCTGAGGCGGAAAGAACCAGCTGGGGCTCTAGGGGGTATCCC
C
[124 nt withheld, positions 6022-6145]
C
[91 nt withheld, positions 6147-6237]
A
[49 nt withheld, positions 6239-6287]
CCTTTGACGTTGGAGTCCACGTTCTTT
[37 nt withheld, positions 6315-6351]
ACCCTATCTCGGTCTATTCTTTTGATTTATAAGGGATTTTGCCGATTTCGGCCTATTGGTTAAAAAATGA
GCTGATTTAACAAAAATTTAACGCGAATTAATTCTGTGGAATGTGTGTCAGTTAGGGTGTGGAAAGTCCC
CAGGCTCCCCAGCAGGCAGAAGTATGCAAAGCATGCATCTCAATTAGTCAGCAACCAGGTGTGGAAAGTC
CCCAGGCTCCCCAGCAGGCAGAAGTATGCAAAGCATGCATCTCAATTAGTCAGCAACCATAGTCCCGCCC
CTAACTCCGCCCATCCCGCCCCTAACTCCGCCCAGTTCCGCCCATTCTCCGCCCCATGGCTGACTAATTT
TTTTTATTTATGCAGAGGCCGAGGCCGCCTCTGCCTCTGAGCTATTCCAGAAGTAGTGAGGAGGCTTTTT
TGGAGGCCTAGGCTTTTGCAAAAAGCTCCCGGGAGCTTGTATATCCATTTTCGGATCTGATCAAGAGACA
GGATGAGGATCGTTTCGCATGATTGAACAAGATGGATTGCACGCAGGTTCTCCGGCCGCTTGGGTGGAGA
GGCTATTCGGCTATGACTGGGCACAACAGACAATCGGCTGCTCTGATGCCGCCGTGTTCCGGCTGTCAGC
GCAGGGGCGCCCGGTTCTTTTTGTCAAGACCGACCTGTCCGGTGCCCTGAATGAACTGCAGGACGAGGCA
GCGCGGCTATCGTGGCTGGCCACGACGGGCGTTCCTTGCGCAGCTGTGCTCGACGTTGTCACTGAAGCGG
GAAGGGACTGGCTGCTATTGGGCGAAGTGCCGGGGCAGGATCTCCTGTCATCTCACCTTGCTCCTGCCGA
GAAAGTATCCATCATGGCTGATGCAATGCGGCGGCTGCATACGCTTGATCCGGCTACCTGCCCATTCGAC
CACCAAGCGAAACATCGCATCGAGCGAGCACGTACTCGGATGGAAGCCGGTCTTGTCGATCAGGATGATC
TGGACGAAGAGCATCAGGGGCTCGCGCCAGCCGAACTGTTCGCCAGGCTCAAGGCGCGCATGCCCGACGG
CGAGGATCTCGTCGTGACCCATGGCGATGCCTGCTTGCCGAATATCATGGTGGAAAATGGCCGCTTTTCT
GGATTCATCGACTGTGGCCGGCTGGGTGTGGCGGACCGCTATCAGGACATAGCGTTGGCTACCCGTGATA
TTGCTGAAGAGCTTGGCGGCGAATGGGCTGACCGCTTCCTCGTGCTTTACGGTATCGCCGCTCCCGATTC
GCAGCGCATCGCCTTCTATCGCCTTCTTGACGAGTTCTTCTGAGCGGGACTCTGGGGTTCGAAATGACCG
ACCAAGCGACGCCCAACCTGCCATCACGAGATTTCGATTCCACCGCCGCCTTCTATGAAAGGTTGGGCTT
CGGAATCGTTTTCCGGGACGCCGGCTGGATGATCCTCCAGCGCGGGGATCTCATGCTGGAGTTCTTCGCC
CACCCCAACTTGTTTATTGCAGCTTATAATGGTTACAAATAAAGCAATAGCATCACAAATTTCACAAATA
AAGCATTTTTTTCACTGCATTCTAGTTGTGGTTTGTCCAAACTCATCAATGTATCTTATCATGTCTGTAT
ACCGTCGACCTCTAGCTAGAGCTTGGCGTAATCATGGTCATAGCTGTTTCCTGTGTGAAATTGTTATCCG
CTCACAATTCCACACAACATACGAGCCGGAAGCATAAAGTGTAAAGCCTGGGGTGCCTAATGAGTGAGCT
AACTCACATTAATTGCGTTGCGCTCACTGCCCGCTTTCCAGTCGGGAAACCTGTCGTGCCAGCTGCATTA
ATGAATCGGCCAACGCGCGGGGAGAGGCGGTTTGCGTATTGGGCGCTCTTCCGCTTCCTCGCTCACTGAC
TCGCTGCGCTCGGTCGTTCGGCTGCGGCGAGCGGTATCAGCTCACTCAAAGGCGGTAATACGGTTATCCA
CAGAATCAGGGGATAACGCAGGAAAGAACATGTGAGCAAAAGGCCAGCAAAAGGCCAGGAACCGTAAAAA
GGCCGCGTTGCTGGCGTTTTTCCATAGGCTCCGCCCCCCTGACGAGCATCACAAAAATCGACGCTCAAGT
CAGAGGTGGCGAAACCCGACAGGACTATAAAGATACCAGGCGTTTCCCCCTGGAAGCTCCCTCGTGCGCT
CTCCTGTTCCGACCCTGCCGCTTACCGGATACCTGTCCGCCTTTCTCCCTTCGGGAAGCGTGGCGCTTTC
TCATAGCTCACGCTGTAGGTATCTCAGTTCGGTGTAGGTCGTTCGCTCCAAGCTGGGCTGTGTGCACGAA
CCCCCCGTTCAGCCCGACCGCTGCGCCTTATCCGGTAACTATCGTCTTGAGTCCAACCCGGTAAGACACG
ACTTATCGCCACTGGCAGCAGCCACTGGTAACAGGATTAGCAGAGCGAGGTATGTAGGCGGTGCTACAGA
GTTCTTGAAGTGGTGGCCTAACTACGGCTACACTAGAAGAACAGTATTTGGTATCTGCGCTCTGCTGAAG
CCAGTTACCTTCGGAAAAAGAGTTGGTAGCTCTTGATCCGGCAAACAAACCACCGCTGGTAGCGGTTTTT
TTGTTTGCAAGCAGCAGATTACGCGCAGAAAAAAAGGATCTCAAGAAGATCCTTTGATCTTTTCTACGGG
GTCTGACGCTCAGTGGAACGAAAACTCACGTTAAGGGATTTTGGTCATGAGATTATCAAAAAGGATCTTC
ACCTAGATCCTTTTAAATTAAAAATGAAGTTTTAAATCAATCTAAAGTATATATGAGTAAACTTGGTCTG
ACAGTTACCAATGCTTAATCAGTGAGGCACCTATCTCAGCGATCTGTCTATTTCGTTCATCCATAGTTGC
CTGACTCCCCGTCGTGTAGATAACTACGATACGGGAGGGCTTACCATCTGGCCCCAGTGCTGCAATGATA
CCGCGAGACCCACGCTCACCGGCTCCAGATTTATCAGCAATAAACCAGCCAGCCGGAAGGGCCGAGCGCA
GAAGTGGTCCTGCAACTTTATCCGCCTCCATCCAGTCTATTAATTGTTGCCGGGAAGCTAGAGTAAGTAG
TTCGCCAGTTAATAGTTTGCGCAACGTTGTTGCCATTGCTACAGGCATCGTGGTGTCACGCTCGTCGTTT
GGTATGGCTTCATTCAGCTCCGGTTCCCAACGATCAAGGCGAGTTACATGATCCCCCATGTTGTGCAAAA
AAGCGGTTAGCTCCTTCGGTCCTCCGATCGTTGTCAGAAGTAAGTTGGCCGCAGTGTTATCACTCATGGT
TATGGCAGCACTGCATAATTCTCTTACTGTCATGCCATCCGTAAGATGCTTTTCTGTGACTGGTGAGTAC
TCAACCAAGTCATTCTGAGAATAGTGTATGCGGCGACCGAGTTGCTCTTGCCCGGCGTCAATACGGGATA
ATACCGCGCCACATAGCAGAACTTTAAAAGTGCTCATCATTGGAAAACGTTCTTCGGGGCGAAAACTCTC
AAGGATCTTACCGCTGTTGAGATCCAGTTCGATGTAACCCACTCGTGCACCCAACTGATCTTCAGCATCT
TTTACTTTCACCAGCGTTTCTGGGTGAGCAAAAACAGGAAGGCAAAATGCCGCAAAAAAGGGAATAAGGG
CGACACGGAAATGTTGAATACTCATACTCTTCCTTTTTCAATATTATTGAAGCATTTATCAGGGTTATTG
TCTCATGAGCGGATACATATTTGAATGTATTTAGAAAAATAAACAAATAGGGGTTCCGCGCACATTTCCC
CGAAAAGTGCCACCTGACGTC
